>Addgene plasmid #148023 | pnYC-NvHGB1_Y | depositor full sequence | sequence record 290470 | Full Sequence
GGTATGGCAATGAAAGACGGTGAGCTGGTGATATGGGATAGTGTTCACCCTTGTTACACCGTTTTCCATG
AGCAAACTGAAACGTTTTCATCGCTCTGGAGTGAATACCACGACGATTTCCGGCAGTTTCTACACATATA
TTCGCAAGATGTGGCGTGTTACGGTGAAAACCTGGCCTATTTCCCTAAAGGGTTTATTGAGAATATGTTT
TTCGTCTCAGCCAATCCCTGGGTGAGTTTCACCAGTTTTGATTTAAACGTGGCCAATATGGACAACTTCT
TCGCCCCCGTTTTCACCATGGGCAAATATTATACGCAAGGCGACAAGGTGCTGATGCCGCTGGCGATTCA
GGTTCATCATGCCGTCTGTGATGGCTTCCATGTCGGCAGAATGCTTAATGAATTACAACAGTACTGCGAT
GAGTGGCAGGGCGGGGCGTAATTTTTTTAAGGCAGTTATTGGTGCCCTTAAACGCCTGGTGCTACGCCTG
AATAAGTGATAATAAGCGGATGAATGGCAGAAATTCGAAAGCAAATTCGACCCGGTCGTCGGTTCAGGGC
AGGGTCGTTAAATAGCCGCTTATGTCTATTGCTGGTTTACCGGTTTATTGACTACCGGAAGCAGTGTGAC
CGTGTGCTTCTCAAATGCCTGAGGCCAGTTTGCTCAGGCTCTCCCCGTGGAGGTAATAATTGACGATATG
ATCATTTATTCTGCCTCCCAGAGCCTGATAAAAACGGTTAGCGCTTCGTTAATACAGATGTAGGTGTTCC
ACAGGGTAGCCAGCAGCATCCTGCGATGCAGATCCGGAACATAATGGTGCAGGGCGCTTGTTTCGGCGTG
GGTATGGTGGCAGGCCCCGTGGCCGGGGGACTGTTGGGCGCTGCCGGCACCTGTCCTACGAGTTGCATGA
TAAAGAAGACAGTCATAAGTGCGGCGACGATAGTCATGCCCCGCGCCCACCGGAAGGAGCTACCGGACAG
CGGTGCGGACTGTTGTAACTCAGAATAAGAAATGAGGCCGCTCATGGCGTTGACTCTCAGTCATAGTATC
GTGGTATCACCGGTTGGTTCCACTCTCTGTTGCGGGCAACTTCAGCAGCACGTAGGGGACTTCCGCGTTT
CCAGACTTTACGAAACACGGAAACCGAAGACCATTCATGTTGTTGCTCAGGTCGCAGACGTTTTGCAGCA
GCAGTCGCTTCACGTTCGCTCGCGTATCGGTGATTCATTCTGCTAACCAGTAAGGCAACCCCGCCAGCCT
AGCCGGGTCCTCAACGACAGGAGCACGATCATGCGCACCCGTGGCCAGGACCCAACGCTGCCCGAGATGC
GCCGCGTGCGGCTGCTGGAGATGGCGGACGCGATGGATATGTTCTGCCAAGGGTTGGTTTGCGCATTCAC
AGTTCTCCGCAAGAATTGATTGGCTCCAATTCTTGGAGTGGTGAATCCGTTAGCGAGGTGCCGCCGGCTT
CCATTCAGGTCGAGGTGGCCCGGCTCCATGCACCGCGACGCAACGCGGGGAGGCAGACAAGGTATAGGGC
GGCGCCTACAATCCATGCCAACCCGTTCCATGTGCTCGCCGAGGCGGCATAAATCGCCGTGACGATCAGC
GGTCCAGTGATCGAAGTTAGGCTGGTAAGAGCCGCGAGCGATCCTTGAAGCTGTCCCTGATGGTCGTCAT
CTACCTGCCTGGACAGCATGGCCTGCAACGCGGGCATCCCGATGCCGCCGGAAGCGAGAAGAATCATAAT
GGGGAAGGCCATCCAGCCTCGCGTCGCGAACGCCAGCAAGACGTAGCCCAGCGCGTCGGCCGCCATGCCG
GCGATAATGGCCTGCTTCTCGCCGAAACGTTTGGTGGCGGGACCAGTGACGAAGGCTTGAGCGAGGGCGT
GCAAGATTCCGAATACCGCAAGCGACAGGCCGATCATCGTCGCGCTCCAGCGAAAGCGGTCCTCGCCGAA
AATGACCCAGAGCGCTGCCGGCACCTGTCCTACGAGTTGCATGATAAAGAAGACAGTCATAAGTGCGGCG
ACGATAGTCATGCCCCGCGCCCACCGGAAGGAGCTGACTGGGTTGAAGGCTCTCAAGGGCATCGGTCGAC
GCTCTCCCTTATGCGACTCCTGCATTAGGAAGCAGCCCAGTAGTAGGTTGAGGCCGTTGAGCACCGCCGC
CGCAAGGAATGGTGCATGCAAGGAGATGGCGCCCAACAGTCCCCCGGCCACGGGGCCTGCCACCATACCC
ACGCCGAAACAAGCGCTCATGAGCCCGAAGTGGCGAGCCCGATCTTCCCCATCGGTGATGTCGGCGATAT
AGGCGCCAGCAACCGCACCTGTGGCGCCGGTGATGCCGGCCACGATGCGTCCGGCGTAGAGGATCAGACT
AAGATCTCGATCCCGCGAAATTAATACGACTCACTATAGGGGAATTGTGAGCGGATAACAATTCCCCACT
AGTAATAATTTTGTTTAACTTTAAGAAGGAGATATACCATGGGCAGCAGCCATCATCATCATCATCACAG
CGGTAGCGGTAGCATGCAGTATAAACTAATTCTGAATGGCAAAACCCTGAAAGGTGAAACCACCACCGAA
GCAGTTGATGCAGCCACCGCAGAAAAAGTTTTTAAACAGTATGCCAATGATAACGGCGTTGATGGTGAAT
GGACCTATGATGATGCAACCAAAACCTATACCGTTACCGAAAGCAGCGGTACCGGCAGCGGCGAAAACCT
TTACTTCCAGGGCCATATGCTCGAGCTTAAGCAATTGGGATCCTAATAGTCTAGAGCTAGCCCTAGGAGA
TCCGGCTGCTAACAAAGCCCGAAAGGAAGCTGAGTTGGCTGCTGCCACCGCTGAGCAATAACTAGCATAA
CCCCTTGGGGCCTCTAAACGGGTCTTGAGGGGTTTTTTGCTGAAAGGAGGAACTATATCCGGATATCCCG
CAAGAGGCCCGGCAGTACCGGCATAACCAAGCCTATGCCTACAGCATCCAGGGTGACGGTGCCGAGGATG
ACGATGAGCGCATTGTTAGATTTCATACACGGTGCCTGACTGCGTTAGCAATTTAACTGTGATAAACTAC
CGCATTAAAGCTTATCGATGATAAGCTGTCAAACATGAGAATTACAACTTATATCGTATGGGGCTGACTT
CAGGTGCTACATTTGAAGAGATAAATTGCACTGAAATCAAGAAATATTTTATCTGATTAATAAGATGATC
TTCTTGAGATCGTTTTGGTCTGCGCGTAATCTCTTGCTCTGAAAACGAAAAAACCGCCTTGCAGGGCGGT
TTTTCGAAGGTTCTCTGAGCTACCAACTCTTTGAACCGAGGTAACTGGCTTGGAGGAGCGCAGTCACCAA
AACTTGTCCTTTCAGTTTAGCCTTAACCGGCGCATGACTTCAAGACTAACTCCTCTAAATCAATTACCAG
TGGCTGCTGCCAGTGGTGCTTTTGCATGTCTTTCCGGGTTGGACTCAAGACGATAGTTACCGGATAAGGC
GCAGCGGTCGGACTGAACGGGGGGTTCGTGCATACAGTCCAGCTTGGAGCGAACTGCCTACCCGGAACTG
AGTGTCAGGCGTGGAATGAGACAAACGCGGCCATAACAGCGGAATGACACCGGTAAACCGAAAGGCAGGA
ACAGGAGAGCGCACGAGGGAGCCGCCAGGGGGAAACGCCTGGTATCTTTATAGTCCTGTCGGGTTTCGCC
ACCACTGATTTGAGCGTCAGATTTCGTGATGCTTGTCAGGGGGGCGGAGCCTATGGAAAAACGGCTTTGC
CGCGGCCCTCTCACTTCCCTGTTAAGTATCTTCCTGGCATCTTCCAGGAAATCTCCGCCCCGTTCGTAAG
CCATTTCCGCTCGCCGCAGTCGAACGACCGAGCGTAGCGAGTCAGTGAGCGAGGAAGCGGAATATATCCT
GTATCACATATTCTGCTGACGCACCGGTGCAGCCTTTTTTCTCCTGCCACATGAAGCACTTCACTGACAC
CCTCATCAGTGCCAACATAGTAAGCCAGTATACACTCCCCTAGCGCTGATGTCCGGCGGTGCTTTTGCCG
TTACGCACCACCCCGTCAGTAGCTGAACAGGAGGGACAGCTGATAGAAACAGAAGCCACTGGAGCACCTC
AAAAACACCATCATACACTAAATCAGTAAGTTGGCAGCATCACCCGACGCACTTTGCGCCGAATAAATAC
CTGTGACGGAAGATCACTTCGCAGAATAAATAAATCCTGGTGTCCCTGTTGATACCGGGAAGCCCTGGGC
CAACTTTTGGCGAAAATGAGACGTTGATCGGCACGTAAGAGGTTCCAACTTTCACCATAATGAAATAAGA
TCACTACCGGGCGTATTTTTTGAGTTATCGAGATTTTCAGGAGCTAAGGAAGCTAAAATGGAGAAAAAAA
TCACTGGATATACCACCGTTGATATATCCCAATGGCATCGTAAAGAACATTTTGAGGCATTTCAGTCAGT
TGCTCAATGTACCTATAACCAGACCGTTCAGCTGGATATTACGGCCTTTTTAAAGACCGTAAAGAAAAAT
AAGCACAAGTTTTATCCGGCCTTTATTCACATTCTTGCCCGCCTGATGAATGCTCATCCGGAATTC
Features (pLannotate 1.2.2; 18 found; start..end, strand, type, name):
    739..834     -  CDS            resD (fragment): REDF_ECOLI - Also known as D. Protein inferred from homology: Swiss-Prot protein existence level 3. Acts as a repressor of transcription and as a site-specific resolvase that cleaves at the RfsF site. From Escherichia coli (strain K12).
    824..881     +  CDS            TcR (fragment): tetracycline efflux protein; tet; confers resistance to tetracycline
    878..971     -  CDS            TcR (fragment): tetracycline efflux protein; tet; confers resistance to tetracycline
   1475..2375    -  CDS            TcR (fragment): tetracycline efflux protein; tet; confers resistance to tetracycline
   2402..2420    +  promoter       T7 promoter: promoter for bacteriophage T7 RNA polymerase
   2421..2445    +  protein_bind   lac operator: The lac repressor binds to the lac operator to inhibit transcription in E. coli. This inhibition can be relieved by adding lactose or isopropyl-β-D-thiogalactopyranoside (IPTG). lac repressor encoded by lacI
   2460..2482    +  RBS            RBS: efficient ribosome binding site from bacteriophage T7 gene 10 (Olins and Rangwala, 1989)
   2501..2517    +  CDS            capTEV™ (fragment): composite tag for in vivo biotinylation, TEV protease cleavage, and 6xHis tagging
   2540..2701    +  CDS            spg (fragment): SPG1_STRSG - Experimental evidence at protein level: Swiss-Prot protein existence level 1. Binds to the constant Fc region of IgG with high affinity. From Streptococcus sp. group G.
   2805..2854    +  CDS            SET1 (fragment): solubility-enhancement tag derived from T7 phage gene 10B
   2862..2909    +  terminator     T7 terminator: transcription terminator for bacteriophage T7 RNA polymerase
   2932..3036    -  CDS            TcR (fragment): tetracycline efflux protein; tet; confers resistance to tetracycline
   3084..3112    -  promoter       tet promoter: E. coli promoter for tetracycline efflux protein gene
   3224..3769    +  rep_origin     p15A ori: Plasmids containing the medium-copy-number p15A origin of replication can be propagated in E. coli cells that contain a second plasmid with the ColE1 origin.
   3857..3912    +  rep_origin     RSF ori (fragment): Plasmids containing the RSF 1030 origin of replication can be propagated in E. coli cells that contain additional plasmids with compatible origins.
   4031..4174    -  mobile_element IS1 (fragment): prokaryotic transposable element IS1
   4295..4397    +  promoter       cat promoter: promoter of the E. coli cat gene encoding chloramphenicol acetyltransferase
   4398..441     +  CDS            CmR (across the origin): chloramphenicol acetyltransferase; cat; confers resistance to chloramphenicol
