[The description below was written by a language model from this plasmid's Addgene catalogue record and pLannotate feature annotations shown in this document.]
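Description:
pnYC-NvHGB1_Y is an empty bacterial expression vector of about 4.6 kb built on the pnYC backbone, from a vector family described in work on assembling multiprotein complexes by co-expression in E. coli. It replicates from a p15A origin, which gives a low-to-medium copy number and is compatible with ColE1-type plasmids, so it can be maintained alongside a second expression vector in the same cell. Selection is by chloramphenicol, through a chloramphenicol acetyltransferase gene driven by its own cat promoter. The annotation also picks up several tetracycline-resistance gene fragments, a tet promoter, and short IS1, resD and RSF-origin-like fragments. These appear to be non-functional remnants of the parental backbone rather than working elements.

The expression cassette consists of a T7 promoter followed by a lac operator, the T7 gene 10 ribosome binding site and a T7 terminator. Transcription therefore depends on T7 RNA polymerase supplied by the host and is inducible with IPTG. No lacI gene is annotated on the plasmid, so the repressor would have to come from elsewhere. Downstream of the RBS, the feature table shows a short match to a His/TEV-type composite tag, and then a fragment of streptococcal protein G. This is consistent with the "HGB1" in the name indicating an N-terminal His tag fused to the GB1 domain, a common solubility-enhancing fusion partner. The exact tag and protease-site arrangement is not spelled out in the record, nor is the cloning site. No insert is present; a gene of interest would be cloned in frame after the tag for tagged expression, alone or co-expressed with partners from compatible plasmids.
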