Addgene plasmid #148023: pnYC-NvHGB1_Y
Purpose: (Empty Backbone) Bacterial Expression vector
Depositing lab: Elisa Izaurralde. Depositing organization: Max Planck Institute for Developmental Biology. Publication: Deciphering correct strategies for multiprotein complex assembly by co-expression: application to complexes as large as the histone octamer. Diebold ML, Fribourg S, Koch M, Metzger T, Romier C. J Struct Biol. 2011 Aug;175(2):178-88. doi: 10.1016/j.jsb.2011.02.001. Epub 2011 Feb 12. PubMed 21320604.
Backbone
  Vector backbone: pnYC
  Vector type: Bacterial Expression
Growth in bacteria
  Bacterial resistance: Chloramphenicol, 25 μg/mL
  Growth temperature: 37°C
  Growth strain: DH5alpha
  Copy number: Low Copy
Gene/Insert
  Gene/Insert name: None
Terms and licenses: Academic/Nonprofit Terms; Industry Terms: Not Available to Industry
Depositor comments: Plasmids from this collection were made available to the research community and donated after the lab closed. Please note that the sequence provided by the depositing laboratory may be theoretical/predicted or based on Sanger sequencing results. There may be discrepancies between sequencing results obtained by Addgene and the depositor sequence. If an Addgene verified sequence is not available, please contact before placing your order to request that our lab fully sequence the plasmid.
How to cite: pnYC-NvHGB1_Y was a gift from Elisa Izaurralde (Addgene plasmid # 148023 ; http://n2t.net/addgene:148023 ; RRID:Addgene_148023)
